Addgene plasmid #91491: pHH0103_MYO15A-1/2
Purpose: Protein expression and purification of human SH3 domain construct MYO15A-1/2
Depositing lab: Sachdev Sidhu. Depositing organization: University of Toronto. Publication: Comprehensive Analysis of the Human SH3 Domain Family Reveals a Wide Variety of Non-canonical Specificities. Teyra J, Huang H, Jain S, Guan X, Dong A, Liu Y, Tempel W, Min J, Tong Y, Kim PM, Bader GD, Sidhu SS. Structure. 2017 Oct 3;25(10):1598-1610.e3. doi: 10.1016/j.str.2017.07.017. Epub 2017 Sep 7. PubMed 28890361.
Backbone
  Vector backbone: pHH0103
  Vector type: Bacterial Expression
Growth in bacteria
  Bacterial resistance: Ampicillin, 100 μg/mL
  Growth temperature: 37°C
  Growth strain: DH5alpha
  Copy number: Low Copy
Gene/Insert
  Gene/Insert name: MYO15A-1/2
  Species: H. sapiens (human)
  Insert size (bp): 293
  Entrez Gene: MYO15A (a.k.a. DFNB3, MYO15)
  Cloning method: Restriction Enzyme; 5′ cloning site Sfi1 (unknown if destroyed); 3′ cloning site Not1 (unknown if destroyed)
Terms and licenses: Academic/Nonprofit Terms; Industry Terms: Not Available to Industry
How to cite: pHH0103_MYO15A-1/2 was a gift from Sachdev Sidhu (Addgene plasmid # 91491 ; http://n2t.net/addgene:91491 ; RRID:Addgene_91491)
