[The description below was written by a language model from this plasmid's Addgene catalogue record and pLannotate feature annotations shown in this document.]
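Description:
pHH0103_MYO15A-1/2 is a bacterial expression plasmid of about 7 kb, built on the pHH0103 backbone, for producing and purifying an SH3 domain fragment of human MYO15A (unconventional myosin XVa) in E. coli. The "1/2" suffix presumably marks the first of two SH3 domain constructs from this protein, though the record does not explain it. The plasmid is maintained through a ColE1/pBR322-type origin with the bom mobility region and is selected with ampicillin through the TEM beta-lactamase gene and its own promoter. The catalogue lists it as low copy. The rop gene appears only as two fragments, interrupted by an f1 phage origin that would permit single-stranded DNA production with helper phage.

Expression is driven by the strong hybrid tac promoter under control of a lac operator. The plasmid carries its own lacI gene with the up-regulated lacIq promoter, so transcription stays repressed until IPTG is added. Downstream lie a 6xHis tag and Schistosoma japonicum glutathione S-transferase. The 293 bp MYO15A insert, cloned between SfiI and NotI sites, is not annotated in the feature table, but it most plausibly occupies the gap between the end of GST and the fd terminator. This would yield a His-GST–SH3 fusion suitable for nickel or glutathione affinity purification.

After the terminator are two fragments of M13 gene III and remnants of a tetracycline resistance gene and promoter. These suggest the backbone derives from a phage-display phagemid and appear to be vestigial here. The construct belongs to a collection used for a family-wide analysis of human SH3 domain binding specificities.
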