Features (pLannotate 1.2.2; 20 found; start..end, strand, type, name):
     59..136     +  promoter       lacIq promoter: lacI (mutant); In the lacIq allele, a single base change in the promoter boosts expression of the lacI gene about 10-fold.
    137..1219    +  CDS            lacI: lac repressor; lacI; The lac repressor binds to the lac operator to inhibit transcription in E. coli. This inhibition can be relieved by adding lactose or isopropyl-β-D-thiogalactopyranoside (IPTG).
   1232..1253    +  protein_bind   CAP binding site: CAP binding activates transcription in the presence of cAMP. E. coli catabolite activator protein
   1272..1289    +  promoter       tet promoter (fragment): E. coli promoter for tetracycline efflux protein gene
   1462..1490    +  promoter       tac promoter: strong E. coli promoter; hybrid between the trp and lac UV5 promoters
   1498..1514    +  protein_bind   lac operator: The lac repressor binds to the lac operator to inhibit transcription in E. coli. This inhibition can be relieved by adding lactose or isopropyl-β-D-thiogalactopyranoside (IPTG). lac repressor encoded by lacI
   1599..1616    +  CDS            6xHis: 6xHis affinity tag
   1632..2285    +  CDS            GST26_SCHJA: Experimental evidence at protein level: Swiss-Prot protein existence level 1. GST isoenzymes appear to play a central role in the parasite detoxification system. Other functions are also suspected including a role in increasing the solubility of haematin in the parasite gut. From Schistosoma japonicum (Blood fluke).
   2640..2687    +  terminator     fd terminator (sequence withheld): central terminator from bacteriophage fd (Otsuka and Kunisawa, 1982)
   2692..2904    +  CDS            M13 gene III (fragment) (sequence partly withheld): pIII; III; minor coat protein
   2919..3389    +  CDS            M13 gene III (fragment) (sequence partly withheld): pIII; III; minor coat protein
   3411..3481    +  CDS            TcR (fragment): tetracycline efflux protein; tet; confers resistance to tetracycline
   3723..4103    -  CDS            YPB1_ECOLX: Protein predicted: Swiss-Prot protein existence level 4. From Escherichia coli.
   4120..4271    +  CDS            rop (fragment): Rop protein, which maintains plasmids at low copy number; rop
   4307..4735    -  rep_origin     f1 ori (sequence partly withheld): f1 bacteriophage origin of replication; arrow indicates direction of (+) strand synthesis
   4744..4783    +  CDS            rop (fragment): Rop protein, which maintains plasmids at low copy number; rop
   4885..5025    +  misc_feature   bom: basis of mobility region from pBR322
   5211..5798    -  rep_origin     ori: high-copy-number ColE1/pMB1/pBR322/pUC origin of replication
   5972..6829    -  CDS            bla: BLAT_ECOLX - Experimental evidence at protein level: Swiss-Prot protein existence level 1. TEM-type are the most prevalent beta-lactamases in enterobacteria; they hydrolyze the beta-lactam bond in susceptible beta-lactam antibiotics, thus conferring resistance to penicillins and cephalosporins. TEM-3 and TEM-4 are capable of hydrolyzing cefotaxime and ceftazidime. TEM-5 is capable of hydrolyzing ceftazidime. TEM-6 is capable of hydrolyzing ceftazidime and aztreonam. TEM-8/CAZ-2, TEM- 16/CAZ-7 and TEM-24/CAZ-6 are markedly active against ceftazidime. IRT- 4 shows resistance to beta-lactamase in
   6830..6934    -  promoter       AmpR promoter: bla
>Addgene plasmid #91491 | pHH0103_MYO15A-1/2 | addgene full sequence | sequence record 192383 | Addgene NGS Result
TGACATTAACCTATAAAAATAGGCGTATCACGAGGCCCTTTCGTCTTCAAGAATTCCCGACACCATCGAA
TGGTGCAAAACCTTTCGCGGTATGGCATGATAGCGCCCGGAAGAGAGTCAATTCAGGGTGGTGAATGTGA
AACCAGTAACGTTATACGATGTCGCAGAGTATGCCGGTGTCTCTTATCAGACCGTTTCCCGCGTGGTGAA
CCAGGCCAGCCACGTTTCTGCGAAAACGCGGGAAAAAGTGGAAGCGGCGATGGCGGAGCTGAATTACATT
CCCAACCGCGTGGCACAACAACTGGCGGGCAAACAGTCGTTGCTGATTGGCGTTGCCACCTCCAGTCTGG
CCCTGCACGCGCCGTCGCAAATTGTCGCGGCGATTAAATCTCGCGCCGATCAACTGGGTGCCAGCGTGGT
GGTGTCGATGGTAGAACGAAGCGGCGTCGAAGCCTGTAAAGCGGCGGTGCACAATCTTCTCGCGCAACGC
GTCAGTGGGCTGATCATTAACTATCCGCTGGATGACCAGGATGCCATTGCTGTGGAAGCTGCCTGCACTA
ATGTTCCGGCGTTATTTCTTGATGTCTCTGACCAGACACCCATCAACAGTATTATTTTCTCCCATGAAGA
CGGTACGCGACTGGGCGTGGAGCATCTGGTCGCATTGGGTCACCAGCAAATCGCGCTGTTAGCGGGCCCA
TTAAGTTCTGTCTCGGCGCGTCTGCGTCTGGCTGGCTGGCATAAATATCTCACTCGCAATCAAATTCAGC
CGATAGCGGAACGGGAAGGCGACTGGAGTGCCATGTCCGGTTTTCAACAAACCATGCAAATGCTGAATGA
GGGCATCGTTCCCACTGCGATGCTGGTTGCCAACGATCAGATGGCGCTGGGCGCAATGCGCGCCATTACC
GAGTCCGGGCTGCGCGTTGGTGCGGATATCTCGGTAGTGGGATACGACGATACCGAAGACAGCTCATGTT
ATATCCCGCCGTTAACCACCATCAAACAGGATTTTCGCCTGCTGGGGCAAACCAGCGTGGACCGCTTGCT
GCAACTCTCTCAGGGCCAGGCGGTGAAGGGCAATCAGCTGTTGCCCGTCTCACTGGTGAAAAGAAAAACC
ACCCTGGCGCCCAATACGCAAACCGCCTCTCCCCGCGCGTTGGCCGATTCATTAATGCAGCTGGCACGAC
AGGTTTCCCGACTGGAAAGCGGGCAGTGAGCGCAACGCAATTAATGTAAGTTAGCTCACTCATTAGGCAC
AATTCTCATGTTTGACAGCTTATCATCGACTGCACGGTGCACCAATGCTTCTGGCGTCAGGCAGCCATCG
GAAGCTGTGGTATGGCTGTGCAGGTCGTAAATCACTGCATAATTCGTGTCGCTCAAGGCGCACTCCCGTT
CTGGATAATGTTTTTTGCGCCGACATCATAACGGTTCTGGCAAATATTCTGAAATGAGCTGTTGACAATT
AATCATCGGCTCGTATAATGTGTGGAATTGTGAGCGGATAACAATTTCACACAGGAAACAGCCAGTCCGT
TTAGGTGTTTTCACGAGCACTTCACCAACAAGGACCATAGATTATGAAAATCGAAGAACACCATCACCAT
CACCATTCCAGCGGTAAGCTTATGTCCCCTATACTAGGTTATTGGAAAATTAAGGGCCTTGTGCAACCCA
CTCGACTTCTTTTGGAATATCTTGAAGAAAAATATGAAGAGCATTTGTATGAGCGCGATGAAGGTGATAA
ATGGCGAAACAAAAAGTTTGAATTGGGTTTGGAGTTTCCCAATCTTCCTTATTATATTGATGGTGATGTT
AAATTAACACAGTCTATGGCCATCATACGTTATATAGCTGACAAGCACAACATGTTGGGTGGTTGTCCAA
AAGAGCGTGCAGAGATTTCAATGCTTGAAGGAGCGGTTTTGGATATTAGATACGGTGTTTCGAGAATTGC
ATATAGTAAAGACTTTGAAACTCTCAAAGTTGATTTTCTTAGCAAGCTACCTGAAATGCTGAAAATGTTC
GAAGATCGTTTATGTCATAAAACATATTTAAATGGTGATCATGTAACCCATCCTGACTTCATGTTGTATG
ACGCTCTTGATGTTGTTTTATACATGGACCCAATGTGCCTGGATGCGTTCCCAAAATTAGTTTGTTTTAA
AAAACGTATTGAAGCTATCCCACAAATTGATAAGTACTTGAAATCCAGCAAGTATATAGCATGGCCTTTG
CAGGGCTGGCAAGCCACGTTTGGTGGTGGCGACCATCCTCCAAAATCGGATCTGGAAGTTCTGTTCCAGG
GGCCCCTGTCCAGCGGTCTGGTTCCGCGTGGTTCCGGTACCGCGGCCCAGCCGGCCATGGCCCAGGGCGC
GCTGGATTACGTTGTTGCCGTCCGTAACTTTCTGCCAGAAGATCCAGCACTGCTGGCCTTTCATAAAGGT
GACATTATCCATCTGCAACCACTGGAACCACCACGTGTTGGTTATTCTGCCGGTTGTGTCGTTCGTCGTA
AAGTCGTCTACCTGGAAGAATTACGTCGTCGTGGTCCAGATTTTGGTTGGCGTTTCGGTACTATTCATGG
TCGTGTCGGTCGTTTTCCATCCGAACTGGTTCAAGCGGCCGCATA
[142 nt withheld, positions 2636-2777]
C
[98 nt withheld, positions 2779-2876]
AGTTTGTACTGGTGACGAAACTCAGTGTCTAGCTAGAGTGGC
[149 nt withheld, positions 2919-3067]
T
[41 nt withheld, positions 3069-3109]
T
[62 nt withheld, positions 3111-3172]
A
[35 nt withheld, positions 3174-3208]
CCTCCCTCAATCGGTTGAATGTCGCCCTTTTGTCTTTGGCGCTGGTAAACCATATGAA
[86 nt withheld, positions 3267-3352]
T
[54 nt withheld, positions 3354-3407]
CTAGCGCCGCCCTATACCTTGTCTGCCTCCCCGCGTTGCGTCGCGGTGCATGGAGCCGGGCCACCTCGAC
CTGAATGGAAGCCGGCGGCACCTCGCTAACGGATTCACCACTCCAAGAATTGGAGCCAATCAATTCTTGC
GGAGAACTGTGAATGCGCAAACCAACCCTTGGCAGAACATATCCATCGCGTCCGCCATCTCCAGCAGCCG
CACGCGGCGCATCTCGGGCAGCGTTGGGTCCTGGCCACGGGTGCGCATGATCGTGCTCCTGTCGTTGAGG
ACCCGGCTAGGCTGGCGGGGTTGCCTTACTGGTTAGCAGAATGAATCACCGATACGCGAGCGAACGTGAA
GCGACTGCTGCTGCAAAACGTCTGCGACCTGAGCAACAACATGAATGGTCTTCGGTTTCCGTGTTTCGTA
AAGTCTGGAAACGCGGAAGTCAGCGCCCTGCACCATTATGTTCCGGATCTGCATCGCAGGATGCTGCTGG
CTACCCTGTGGAACACCTACATCTGTATTAACGAAGCGCTGGCATTGACCCTGAGTGATTTTTCTCTGGT
CCCGCCGCATCCATACCGCCAGTTGTTTACCCTCACAACGTTCCAGTAACCGGGCATGTTCATCATCAGT
AACCCGTATCGTGAGCATCCTCTCTCGTTTCATCGGTATCATTACCCCCATGAACAGAAATCCCCCTTAC
ACGGAGGCATCAGTGACCAAACAGGAAAAAACCGCCCTTAACATGGCCCGCTTTATCAGAAGCCAGACAT
TAACGCTTCTGGAGAAACTCAACGAGCTGGACGCGGATGAACAGGCAGACATCTGTGAATCGCTTCACGA
CCACGCTGATGAGCTTTACCGCAGGATCCGCGAAATTGTAAGCGTTAATATTTTGTTAAAATTCGCGTTA
AATTTTTGTTAAATCAGCTCATTTTTTAACCAATAGGCCGAAATCGGCAAAATCCCTTATAAATCAAAAG
AATAGACCGAGATAGGGT
[37 nt withheld, positions 4406-4442]
AAAGAACGTGGACTCCAACGTCAAAGG
[49 nt withheld, positions 4470-4518]
T
[91 nt withheld, positions 4520-4610]
G
[124 nt withheld, positions 4612-4735]
CGCGGATCCTGCCTCGCGCGTTTCGGTGATGACGGTGAAAACCTCTGACACATGCAGCTCCCGGAGACGG
TCACAGCTTGTCTGTAAGCGGATGCCGGGAGCAGACAAGCCCGTCAGGGCGCGTCAGCGGGTGTTGGCGG
GTGTCGGGGCGCAGCCATGACCCAGTCACGTAGCGATAGCGGAGTGTATACTGGCTTAACTATGCGGCAT
CAGAGCAGATTGTACTGAGAGTGCACCATATGCGGTGTGAAATACCGCACAGATGCGTAAGGAGAAAATA
CCGCATCAGGCGCTCTTCCGCTTCCTCGCTCACTGACTCGCTGCGCTCGGTCGTTCGGCTGCGGCGAGCG
GTATCAGCTCACTCAAAGGCGGTAATACGGTTATCCACAGAATCAGGGGATAACGCAGGAAAGAACATGT
GAGCAAAAGGCCAGCAAAAGGCCAGGAACCGTAAAAAGGCCGCGTTGCTGGCGTTTTTCCATAGGCTCCG
CCCCCCTGACGAGCATCACAAAAATCGACGCTCAAGTCAGAGGTGGCGAAACCCGACAGGACTATAAAGA
TACCAGGGTTTCCCCCTGGAAGCTCCCTCGTGCGCTCTCCTGTTCCGACCCTGCCGCTTACCGGATACCT
GTCCGCCTTTCTCCCTTCGGGAAGCGTGGCGCTTTCTCATAGCTCACGCTGTAGGTATCTCAGTTCGGTG
TAGGTCGTTCGCTCCAAGCTGGGCTGTGTGCACGAACCCCCCGTTCAGCCCGACCGCTGCGCCTTATCCG
GTAACTATCGTCTTGAGTCCAACCCGGTAAGACACGACTTATCGCCACTGGCAGCAGCCACTGGTAACAG
GATTAGCAGAGCGAGGTATGTAGGCGGTGCTACAGAGTTCTTGAAGTGGTGGCCTAACTACGGCTACACT
AGAAGGACAGTATTTGGTATCTGCGCTCTGCTGAAGCCAGTTACCTTCGGAAAAAGAGTTGGTAGCTCTT
GATCCGGCAAACAAACCACCGCTGGTAGCGGTGGTTTTTTTGTTTGCAAGCAGCAGATTACGCGCAGAAA
AAAAGGATCTCAAGAAGATCCTTTGATCTTTTCTACGGGGTCTGACGCTCAGTGGAACGAAAACTCACGT
TAAGGGATTTTGGTCATGAGATTATCAAAAAGGATCTTCACCTAGATCCTTTTAAATTAAAAATGAAGTT
TTAAATCAATCTAAAGTATATATGAGTAAACTTGGTCTGACAGTTACCAATGCTTAATCAGTGAGGCACC
TATCTCAGCGATCTGTCTATTTCGTTCATCCATAGTTGCCTGACTCCCCGTCGTGTAGATAACTACGATA
CGGGAGGGCTTACCATCTGGCCCCAGTGCTGCAATGATACCGCGAGACCCACGCTCACCGGCTCCAGATT
TATCAGCAATAAACCAGCCAGCCGGAAGGGCCGAGCGCAGAAGTGGTCCTGCAACTTTATCCGCCTCCAT
CCAGTCTATTAATTGTTGCCGGGAAGCTAGAGTAAGTAGTTCGCCAGTTAATAGTTTGCGCAACGTTGTT
GCCATTGCTGCAGGCATCGTGGTGTCACGCTCGTCGTTTGGTATGGCTTCATTCAGCTCCGGTTCCCAAC
GATCAAGGCGAGTTACATGATCCCCCATATTGTGCAAAAAAGCGGTTAGCTCCTTCGGTCCTCCGATCGT
TGTCAGAAGTAAGTTGGCCGCAGTGTTATCACTCATGGTTATGGCAGCACTGCATAATTCTCTTACTGTC
ATGCCATCCGTAAGATGCTTTTCTGTGACTGGTGAGTACTCAACCAAGTCATTCTGAGAATAGTGTATGC
GGCGACCGAGTTGCTCTTGCCCGGCGTCAACACGGGATAATACCGCGCCACATAGCAGAACTTTAAAAGT
GCTCATCATTGGAAAACGTTCTTCGGGGCGAAAACTCTCAAGGATCTTACCGCTGTTGAGATCCAGTTCG
ATGTAACCCACTCGTGCACCCAACTGATCTTCAGCATCTTTTACTTTCACCAGCGTTTCTGGGTGAGCAA
AAACAGGAAGGCAAAATGCCGCAAAAAAGGGAATAAGGGCGACACGGAAATGTTGAATACTCATACTCTT
CCTTTTTCAATATTATTGAAGCATTTATCAGGGTTATTGTCTCATGAGCGGATACATATTTGAATGTATT
TAGAAAAATAAACAAATAGGGGTTCCGCGCACATTTCCCCGAAAAGTGCCACCTGACGTCTAAGAAACCA
TTATTATCA
