>Addgene plasmid #91491 | pHH0103_MYO15A-1/2 | depositor partial sequence | sequence record 175979 | insert sequence
GGTACCGAATTCGGATCCGCGCGCTGGATTACGTTGTTGCCGTCCGTAACTTTCTGCCAGAAGATCCAGC
ACTGCTGGCCTTTCATAAAGGTGACATTATCCATCTGCAACCACTGGAACCACCACGTGTTGGTTATTCT
GCCGGTTGTGTCGTTCGTCGTAAAGTCGTCTACCTGGAAGAATTACGTCGTCGTGGTCCAGATTTTGGTT
GGCGTTTCGGTACTATTCATGGTCGTGTCGGTCGTTTTCCATCCGAACTGGTTCAAGCGGCCGCTAGCTA
AGTCGACGAGCTC
